Addgene plasmid #169984: pInducer20 CARD8-HA PAM E274R
Purpose: Tet/Dox-inducible mammalian expression of CARD8 that cannot bind DPP9 due to a mutation at site I (E274R) with sgRNA binding site mutations
Depositing lab: Daniel Bachovchin. Depositing organization: Memorial Sloan-Kettering Cancer Center. Publication: Dipeptidyl peptidase 9 sets a threshold for CARD8 inflammasome formation by sequestering its active C-terminal fragment. Sharif H, Hollingsworth LR, Griswold AR, Hsiao JC, Wang Q, Bachovchin DA, Wu H. Immunity. 2021 Jul 13;54(7):1392-1404.e10. doi: 10.1016/j.immuni.2021.04.024. Epub 2021 May 20. PubMed 34019797.
Backbone
  Vector backbone: pInducer20
  Vector type: Mammalian Expression, Lentiviral
  Selectable markers: Neomycin (select with G418)
Growth in bacteria
  Bacterial resistance: Ampicillin, 100 μg/mL
  Growth temperature: 37°C
  Growth strain: NEB Stable
  Copy number: High Copy
Gene/Insert
  Gene/Insert name: CARD8
  Species: H. sapiens (human)
  Mutation: PAM, E274R
  Entrez Gene: CARD8 (a.k.a. CARDINAL, DACAR, DAKAR, NDPP, NDPP1, TUCAN)
  Tag / fusion protein: HA (C terminal on insert)
  Cloning method: Gateway Cloning
  Sequencing primers: 5′ LNCX_primer
Terms and licenses: Academic/Nonprofit Terms; Industry Terms: Not Available to Industry
How to cite: pInducer20 CARD8-HA PAM E274R was a gift from Daniel Bachovchin (Addgene plasmid # 169984 ; http://n2t.net/addgene:169984 ; RRID:Addgene_169984)
