[The description below was written by a language model from this plasmid's Addgene catalogue record and pLannotate feature annotations shown in this document.]
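Description:
pInducer20 CARD8-HA PAM E274R is a lentiviral, doxycycline-inducible mammalian expression plasmid built on the pInducer20 backbone, carrying a mutant human CARD8 open reading frame introduced by Gateway recombination (flanked by attB1 and attB2 sites). In bacteria it is maintained through a high-copy ColE1/pUC-type origin with ampicillin resistance. The viral portion has the layout of a self-inactivating HIV-1 transfer vector: a truncated 5' LTR, the Ψ packaging signal with a gag fragment, the RRE for Rev-dependent nuclear export, the cPPT/CTS element, a WPRE to enhance transcript expression, and a ΔU3 3' LTR.

Two expression units sit between the LTRs. CARD8, tagged with HA at its C terminus according to the catalogue entry (the tag is not separately annotated in the feature table), lies downstream of a tetracycline response element containing tetO repeats fused to a minimal CMV promoter. A constitutive human UbC promoter drives rtTA3, the reverse tetracycline transactivator, followed by an EMCV IRES and NeoR, so a single integrated provirus supplies both the transactivator and G418 selection. Adding doxycycline allows rtTA3 to bind the response element and switch on CARD8.

The insert carries E274R, described as a site I mutation that prevents CARD8 from binding DPP9, together with "PAM" changes at the sgRNA binding site, which presumably make the transgene resistant to Cas9 targeting directed at endogenous CARD8. This suits inducible re-expression in CARD8-edited cells to examine how loss of DPP9 binding affects CARD8 inflammasome activity.
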