Features (pLannotate 1.2.2; 33 found; start..end, strand, type, name):
    298..415     -  misc_feature   cPPT/CTS: central polypurine tract and central termination sequence of HIV-1
    460..560     -  CDS            Rev (fragment): human immunodeficiency virus 1 (HIV-1) Rev protein; rev; enhances nuclear export of unspliced and incompletely spliced viral mRNAs
    937..1170    -  misc_feature   RRE: The Rev response element (RRE) of HIV-1 allows for Rev-dependent mRNA export from the nucleus to the cytoplasm.
   1345..1683    -  CDS            HIV-1 gag (fragment): gag protein from human immunodeficiency virus 1; gag
   1667..1792    -  misc_feature   HIV-1 Ψ: packaging signal of human immunodeficiency virus type 1
   1839..2096    -  LTR            5' LTR (truncated): truncated 5' long terminal repeat (LTR) from HIV-1
   2144..2473    -  CDS            nef (fragment): NEF_HV1BR - Experimental evidence at protein level: Swiss-Prot protein existence level 1. Extracellular Nef protein targets CD4(+) T-lymphocytes for apoptosis by interacting with CXCR4 surface receptors (PubMed:14990729). From Human immunodeficiency virus type 1 group M subtype B (isolate BRU/LAI) (HIV-1).
   2640..2723    -  polyA_signal   SV40 poly(A) signal (fragment): SV40 polyadenylation signal
   2755..2777    -  protein_bind   lac operator (fragment): The lac repressor binds to the lac operator to inhibit transcription in E. coli. This inhibition can be relieved by adding lactose or isopropyl-β-D-thiogalactopyranoside (IPTG). lac repressor encoded by lacI
   2781..2811    -  promoter       lac promoter: promoter for the E. coli lac operon
   2826..2847    -  protein_bind   CAP binding site: CAP binding activates transcription in the presence of cAMP. E. coli catabolite activator protein
   2860..2897    -  CDS            lacI (fragment): lac repressor; lacI; The lac repressor binds to the lac operator to inhibit transcription in E. coli. This inhibition can be relieved by adding lactose or isopropyl-β-D-thiogalactopyranoside (IPTG).
   2922..3015    -  rep_origin     SV40 ori (fragment): SV40 origin of replication
   3021..3075    -  CDS            lacI (fragment): lac repressor; lacI; The lac repressor binds to the lac operator to inhibit transcription in E. coli. This inhibition can be relieved by adding lactose or isopropyl-β-D-thiogalactopyranoside (IPTG).
   3258..3846    -  rep_origin     ori: high-copy-number ColE1/pMB1/pBR322/pUC origin of replication
   4017..4877    -  CDS            AmpR: β-lactamase; bla; confers resistance to ampicillin, carbenicillin, and related antibiotics
   4878..4982    -  promoter       AmpR promoter: bla
   5187..5420    -  LTR            3' LTR (ΔU3): self-inactivating 3' long terminal repeat (LTR) from HIV-1
   5422..5487    -  CDS            nef (fragment): NEF_HV1Z2 - Experimental evidence at protein level: Swiss-Prot protein existence level 1. Extracellular Nef protein targets CD4(+) T-lymphocytes for apoptosis by interacting with CXCR4 surface receptors. From Human immunodeficiency virus type 1 group M subtype D (isolate Z2/CDC-Z34) (HIV-1).
   5495..6083    -  misc_feature   WPRE: woodchuck hepatitis virus posttranscriptional regulatory element
   6095..6115    -  misc_feature   MCS (fragment): pBluescript multiple cloning site
   6149..6232    -  CDS            large T antigen (fragment): large T antigen from SV40 (simian virus 40)
   6260..7054    -  CDS            NeoR/KanR: aminoglycoside phosphotransferase from Tn5; aph(3')-II (or nptII); confers resistance to neomycin, kanamycin, and G418 (Geneticin®)
   7070..7532    -  misc_feature   IRES: internal ribosome entry site (IRES) of the encephalomyocarditis virus (EMCV)
   7704..7814    -  CDS            VP48: 3 tandem repeats of the minimal activation domain of herpes simplex virus VP16 (Cheng et al., 2013)
   7744..8441    -  CDS            rtTA3 (fragment): reverse tetracycline transactivator 3 activates expression from Tet-responsive promoters in the presence of doxycycline
   8500..9711    -  promoter       UbC promoter: human ubiquitin C promoter
   9729..9764    -  promoter       PGK promoter (fragment): mouse phosphoglycerate kinase 1 promoter
   9876..9900    +  protein_bind   attB2: mutant version of attB; recombination site for the Gateway® BP reaction BP Clonase™
   9902..11512   -  CDS            CARD8: CARD8_HUMAN - Also known as DACAR From Homo sapiens (Human).
  11518..11542   -  protein_bind   attB1: mutant version of attB; recombination site for the Gateway® BP reaction BP Clonase™
  11672..11710   -  promoter       minimal CMV promoter: human cytomegalovirus (CMV) immediate early promoter
  11728..243     -  protein_bind   tetracycline response element (fragment) (across the origin): contains seven copies of the tetracycline operator tetO tetracycline repressor TetR
>Addgene plasmid #169984 | pInducer20 CARD8-HA PAM E274R | addgene full sequence | sequence record 332718 | Addgene NGS Result
TCGACTTTCACTTTTCTCTATCACTGATAGGGAGTGGTAAACTCGACTTTCACTTTTCTCTATCACTGAT
AGGGAGTGGTAAACTCGACTTTCACTTTTCTCTATCACTGATAGGGAGTGGTAAACTCGACTTTCACTTT
TCTCTATCACTGATAGGGAGTGGTAAACTCGACTTTCACTTTTCTCTATCACTGATAGGGAGTGGTAAAC
TCGACTTTCACTTTTCTCTATCACTGATAGGGAGTGGTAAAGGATCCTAGTCCAAACTGGATCTCTGCTG
TCCCTGTAATAAACCCGAAAATTTTGAATTTTTGTAATTTGTTTTTGTAATTCTTTAGTTTGTATGTCTG
TTGCTATTATGTCTACTATTCTTTCCCCTGCACTGTACCCCCCAATCCCCCCTTTTCTTTTAAAATTGTG
GATGAATACTGCCATTTGTGAATTCGGCGATACCGTCGAGATCCGTTCACTAATCGAATGGATCTGTCTC
TGTCTCTCTCTCCACCTTCTTCTTCTATTCCTTCGGGCCTGTCGGGTCCCCTCGGGGTTGGGAGGTGGGT
CTGAAACGATAATGGTGAATATCCCTGCCTAACTCTATTCACTATAGAAAGTACAGCAAAAACTATTCTT
AAACCTACCAAGCCTCCTACTATCATTATGAATAATTTTATATACCACAGCCAATTTGTTATGTTAAACC
AATTCCACAAACTTGCCCATTTATCTAATTCCAATAATTCTTGTTCATTCTTTTCTTGCTGGTTTTGCGA
TTCTTCAATTAAGGAGTGTATTAAGCTTGTGTAATTGTTAATTTCTCTGTCCCACTCCATCCAGGTCGTG
TGATTCCAAATCTGTTCCAGAGATTTATTACTCCAACTAGCATTCCAAGGCACAGCAGTGGTGCAAATGA
GTTTTCCAGAGCAACCCCAAATCCCCAGGAGCTGTTGATCCTTTAGGTATCTTTCCACAGCCAGGATTCT
TGCCTGGAGCTGCTTGATGCCCCAGACTGTGAGTTGCAACAGATGCTGTTGCGCCTCAATAGCCCTCAGC
AAATTGTTCTGCTGCTGCACTATACCAGACAATAATTGTCTGGCCTGTACCGTCAGCGTCATTGACGCTG
CGCCCATAGTGCTTCCTGCTGCTCCCAAGAACCCAAGGAACAAAGCTCCTATTCCCACTGCTCTTTTTTC
TCTCTGCACCACTCTTCTCTTTGCCTTGGTGGGTGCTACTCCTAATGGTTCAATTTTTACTACTTTATAT
TTATATAATTCACTTCTCCAATTGTCCCTCATATCTCCTCCTCCAGGTCTGAAGATCAGCGGCCGGCCGC
TTGCTGTGCGGTGGTCTTACTTTTGTTTTGCTCTTCCTCTATCTTGTCTAAAGCTTCCTTGGTGTCTTTT
ATCTCTATCCTTTGATGCACACAATAGAGGGTTGCTACTGTATTATATAATGATCTAAGTTCTTCTGATC
CTGTCTGAAGGGATGGTTGTAGCTGTCCCAGTATTTGTCTACAGCCTTCTGATGTTTCTAACAGGCCAGG
ATTAACTGCGAATCGTTCTAGCTCCCTGCTTGCCCATACTATATGTTTTAATTTATATTTTTTCTTTCCC
CCTGGCCTTAACCGAATTTTTTCCCATCGCGATCTAATTCTCCCCCGCTTAATACTGACGCTCTCGCACC
CATCTCTCTCCTTCTAGCCTCCGCTAGTCAAAATTTTTGGCGTACTCACCAGTCGCCGCCCCTCGCCTCT
TGCCGTGCGCGCTTCAGCAAGCCGAGTCCTGCGTCGAGAGAGCTCCTCTGGTTTCCCTTTCGCTTTCAAG
TCCCTGTTCGGGCGCCACTGCTAGAGATTTTCCACACTGACTAAAAGGGTCTGAGGGATCTCTAGTTACC
AGAGTCACACAACAGACGGGCACACACTACTTGAAGCACTCAAGGCAAGCTTTATTGAGGCTTAAGCAGT
GGGTTCCCTAGTTAGCCAGAGAGCTCCCAGGCTCAGATCTGGTCTAACCAGAGAGACCCAGTACAGGCAA
AAAGCAGCTGCTTATATGCAGGATCTGAGGGCTCGCCACTCCCCAGTCCCGCCCAGGCCACGCCTCCCTG
GAAAGTCCCCAGCGGAAAGTCCCTTGTAGCAAGCTCGATATCAGCAGTTCTTGAAGTACTCCGGATGCAG
CTCTCGGGCCACGTGATGAAATGCTAGGCGGCTGTCAAACCTCCACTCTAACACTTCTCTCTCCGGGTCA
TCCATCCCATGCAGGCTCACAGGGTGTAACAAGCTGGTGTTCTCTCCTTTATTGGCCTCTTCTACCTTAT
CTGGCTCAACTGGTACTAGCTTGTAGCACCATCCAAAGGTCAGTGGATATCTGACCCCTGGCCCTGGTGT
GTAGTTCTGCTAATCAGGGAAGTAGCCTTGTGTGTGGTAGATCCACAGATCAAGGATATCTTGTCTTCTT
TGGGAGTGAATTAGCCCTTCCAACTACTAAGTTTGTAGTACATATTTAACAAATACAATTTCTTTAAAAT
GAAAATAATTCAGAGGAATCACAGGTTTAGAGTAAATGAAACCACAGGTAATTGGCAGTGGTAATAGGGT
ATGGGGTGGGAAGTTTGGGATGATTTTGGTTAGCTTGAGTTATCCAGTTGATCCAGACATGATAAGATAC
ATTGATGAGTTTGGACAAACCACAACTAGAATGCAGTGAAAAAAATGCTTTATTTGTGAAATTCGTAATC
ATGTCATAGCTGTTTCCTGTGTGAAATTGTTATCCGCTCACAATTCCACACAACATACGAGCCGGAAGCA
TAAAGTGTAAAGCCTGGGGTGCCTAATGAGTGAGCTAACTCACATTAATTGCGTTGCGCTCACTGCCCGC
TTTCCAGTCGGGAAACCTGTCGTGCCACGGGGAGCTTTTTGCAAAAGCCTAGGCCTCCAAAAAAGCCTCC
TCACTACTTCTGGAATAGCTCAGAGGCCGAGGCGGCCTCGGCCTCTGCATAAATAAAAAAAATTAGTCAG
CCATGAGCTTGCTGCATTAATGAATCGGCCAACGCGCGGGGAGAGGCGGTTTGCGTATTGGGCGCTCTTC
CGCTTCCTCGCTCACTGACTCGCTGCGCTCGGTCGTTCGGCTGCGGCGAGCGGTATCAGCTCACTCAAAG
GCGGTAATACGGTTATCCACAGAATCAGGGGATAACGCAGGAAAGAACATGTGAGCAAAAGGCCAGCAAA
AGGCCAGGAACCGTAAAAAGGCCGCGTTGCTGGCGTTTTTCCATAGGCTCCGCCCCCCTGACGAGCATCA
CAAAAATCGACGCTCAAGTCAGAGGTGGCGAAACCCGACAGGACTATAAAGATACCAGGCGTTTCCCCCT
GGAAGCTCCCTCGTGCGCTCTCCTGTTCCGACCCTGCCGCTTACCGGATACCTGTCCGCCTTTCTCCCTT
CGGGAAGCGTGGCGCTTTCTCATAGCTCACGCTGTAGGTATCTCAGTTCGGTGTAGGTCGTTCGCTCCAA
GCTGGGCTGTGTGCACGAACCCCCCGTTCAGCCCGACCGCTGCGCCTTATCCGGTAACTATCGTCTTGAG
TCCAACCCGGTAAGACACGACTTATCGCCACTGGCAGCAGCCACTGGTAACAGGATTAGCAGAGCGAGGT
ATGTAGGCGGTGCTACAGAGTTCTTGAAGTGGTGGCCTAACTACGGCTACACTAGAAGAACAGTATTTGG
TATCTGCGCTCTGCTGAAGCCAGTTACCTTCGGAAAAAGAGTTGGTAGCTCTTGATCCGGCAAACAAACC
ACCGCTGGTAGCGGTGGTTTTTTTGTTTGCAAGCAGCAGATTACGCGCAGAAAAAAAGGATCTCAAGAAG
ATCCTTTGATCTTTTCTACGGGGTCTGACGCTCAGTGGAACGAAAACTCACGTTAAGGGATTTTGGTCAT
GAGATTATCAAAAAGGATCTTCACCTAGATCCTTTTAAATTAAAAATGAAGTTTTAAATCAATCTAAAGT
ATATATGAGTAAACTTGGTCTGACAGTTACCAATGCTTAATCAGTGAGGCACCTATCTCAGCGATCTGTC
TATTTCGTTCATCCATAGTTGCCTGACTCCCCGTCGTGTAGATAACTACGATACGGGAGGGCTTACCATC
TGGCCCCAGTGCTGCAATGATACCGCGAGACCCACGCTCACCGGCTCCAGATTTATCAGCAATAAACCAG
CCAGCCGGAAGGGCCGAGCGCAGAAGTGGTCCTGCAACTTTATCCGCCTCCATCCAGTCTATTAATTGTT
GCCGGGAAGCTAGAGTAAGTAGTTCGCCAGTTAATAGTTTGCGCAACGTTGTTGCCATTGCTACAGGCAT
CGTGGTGTCACGCTCGTCGTTTGGTATGGCTTCATTCAGCTCCGGTTCCCAACGATCAAGGCGAGTTACA
TGATCCCCCATGTTGTGCAAAAAAGCGGTTAGCTCCTTCGGTCCTCCGATCGTTGTCAGAAGTAAGTTGG
CCGCAGTGTTATCACTCATGGTTATGGCAGCACTGCATAATTCTCTTACTGTCATGCCATCCGTAAGATG
CTTTTCTGTGACTGGTGAGTACTCAACCAAGTCATTCTGAGAATAGTGTATGCGGCGACCGAGTTGCTCT
TGCCCGGCGTCAACACGGGATAATACCGCGCCACATAGCAGAACTTTAAAAGTGCTCATCATTGGAAAAC
GTTCTTCGGGGCGAAAACTCTCAAGGATCTTACCGCTGTTGAGATCCAGTTCGATGTAACCCACTCGTGC
ACCCAACTGATCTTCAGCATCTTTTACTTTCACCAGCGTTTCTGGGTGAGCAAAAACAGGAAGGCAAAAT
GCCGCAAAAAAGGGAATAAGGGCGACACGGAAATGTTGAATACTCATACTCTTCCTTTTTCAATATTATT
GAAGCATTTATCAGGGTTATTGTCTCATGAGCGGATACATATTTGAATGTATTTAGAAAAATAAACAAAT
AGGGGTTCCGCGCACATTTCCCCGAAAAGTGCCACCTGACGTCTAAGAAACCATTATTATCATGACATTA
ACCTATAAAAATAGGCGTATCACGAGGCCCTTTCGTCTTCAAGAATGATCTAGCCCTTTCCTTAATTAAC
CCGGGCCTCTCACTCTCTGATATTCATTTCTTTGCAAGTTATAAATACTGAATAATAAGATGACATGAAC
TACTACTGCTAGAGATTTTCCACACTGACTAAAAGGGTCTGAGGGATCTCTAGTTACCAGAGTCACACAA
CAGACGGGCACACACTACTTGAAGCACTCAAGGCAAGCTTTATTGAGGCTTAAGCAGTGGGTTCCCTAGT
TAGCCAGAGAGCTCCCAGGCTCAGATCTGGTCTAACCAGAGAGACCCAGTACAAGCAAAAAGCAGATCTT
GTCTTCGTTGGGAGTGAATTAGCCCTTCCAGTCCCCCCTTTTCTTTTAAAAAGTGGCTAAGATCTACAGC
TGCCTTGTAAGTCATTGGTCTTAAAGGATCTCAGGCGGGGAGGCGGCCCAAAGGGAGATCCGACTCGTCT
GAGGGCGAAGGCGAAGACGCGGAAGAGGCCGCAGAGCCGGCAGCAGGCCGCGGGAAGGAAGGTCCGCTGG
ATTGAGGGCCGAAGGGACGTAGCAGAAGGACGTCCCGCGCAGAATCCAGGTGGCAACACAGGCGAGCAGC
CAAGGAAAGGACGATGATTTCCCCGACAACACCACGGAATTGTCAGTGCCCAACAGCCGAGCCCCTGTCC
AGCAGCGGGCAAGGCAGGCGGCGATGAGTTCCGCCGTGGCAATAGGGAGGGGGAAAGCGAAAGTCCCGGA
AAGGAGCTGACAGGTGGTGGCAATGCCCCAACCAGTGGGGGTTGCGTCAGCAAACACAGTGCACACCACG
CCACGTTGCCTGACAACGGGCCACAACTCCTCATAAAGAGACAGCAACCAGGATTTATACAAGGAGGAGA
AAATGAAAGCCATACGGGAAGCAATAGCATGATACAAAGGCATTAAAGCAGCGTATCCACATAGCGTAAA
AGGAGCAACATAGTTAAGAATACCAGTCAATCTTTCACAAATTTTGTAATCCAGAGGTTGATTAGGATCT
ATCGCGATAAGCTTGATATCGAATTGGGAGGGACTAAACAACAACAATTGCATTCATTTTATGTTTCAGG
TTCAGGGGGAGGTGTGGGAGGTTTTTTAAAGCAAGTAAAACCTCTACAAATGTGGTATGGCTGATTATGA
TCTAGAGTCGCGGCCGCTTTACTTGTACATCAGAAGAACTCGTCAAGAAGGCGATAGAAGGCGATGCGCT
GCGAATCGGGAGCGGCGATACCGTAAAGCACGAGGAAGCGGTCAGCCCATTCGCCGCCAAGCTCTTCAGC
AATATCACGGGTAGCCAACGCTATGTCCTGATAGCGGTCCGCCACACCCAGCCGGCCACAGTCGATGAAT
CCAGAAAAGCGGCCATTTTCCACCATGATATTCGGCAAGCAGGCATCGCCATGGGTCACGACGAGATCCT
CGCCGTCGGGCATGCTCGCCTTGAGCCTGGCGAACAGTTCGGCTGGCGCGAGCCCCTGATGCTCTTCGTC
CAGATCATCCTGATCGACAAGACCGGCTTCCATCCGAGTACGTGCTCGCTCGATGCGATGTTTCGCTTGG
TGGTCGAATGGGCAGGTAGCCGGATCAAGCGTATGCAGCCGCCGCATTGCATCAGCCATGATGGATACTT
TCTCGGCAGGAGCAAGGTGAGATGACAGGAGATCCTGCCCCGGCACTTCGCCCAATAGCAGCCAGTCCCT
TCCCGCTTCAGTGACAACGTCGAGCACAGCTGCGCAAGGAACGCCCGTCGTGGCCAGCCACGATAGCCGC
GCTGCCTCGTCTTGCAGTTCATTCAGGGCACCGGACAGGTCGGTCTTGACAAAAAGAACCGGGCGCCCCT
GCGCTGACAGCCGGAACACGGCGGCATCAGAGCAGCCGATTGTCTGTTGTGCCCAGTCATAGCCGAATAG
CCTCTCCACCCAAGCGGCCGGAGAACCTGCGTGCAATCCATCTTGTTCAATCATGGTGGACCGGTAAGCT
TATCATCGTGTTTTTCAAAGGAAAACCACGTCCCCGTGGTTCGGGGGGCCTAGACGTTTTTTTAACCTCG
ACTAAACACATGTAAAGCATGTGCACCGAGGCCCCAGATCAGATCCCATACAATGGGGTACCTTCTGGGC
ATCCTTCAGCCCCTTGTTGAATACGCTTGAGGAGAGCCATTTGACTCTTTCCACAACTATCCAACTCACA
ACGTGGCACTGGGGTTGTGCCGCCTTTGCAGGTGTATCTTATACACGTGGCTTTTGGCCGCAGAGGCACC
TGTCGCCAGGTGGGGGGTTCCGCTGCCTGCAAAGGGTCGCTACAGACGTTGTTTGTCTTCAAGAAGCTTC
CAGAGGAACTGCTTCCTTCACGACATTCAACAGACCTTGCATTCCTTTGGCGAGAGGGGAAAGACCCCTA
GGAATGCTCGTCAAGAAGACAGGGCCAGGTTTCCGGGCCCTCACATTGCCAAAAGACGGCAATATGGTGG
AAAATAACATATAGACAAACGCACACCGGCCTTATTCCAAGCGGCTTCGGCCAGTAACGTTAGGGGGGGG
GGAGGGAGAGGGGGGGGGGGAGAGGGGCGGAATTCCTCTAGTGCGGCCGCGGATCCTTACTTAGTTACCC
GGGGAGCATGTCAAGGTCAAAATCGTCAAGAGCGTCAGCAGGCAGCATATCAAGGTCAAAGTCGTCAAGG
GCATCGGCTGGGAGCATGTCTAAGTCAAAATCGTCAAGGGCGTCGGTCGGCCCGCCGCTTTCGCACTTTA
GCTGTTTCTCCAGGCCACATATGATTAGTTCCAGGCCGAAAAGGAAGGCAGGTTCGGCTCCCTGCCGGTC
GAACAGCTCAATTGCTTGTCTCAGAAGTGGGGGCATAGAATCGGTGGTAGGTGTCTCTCTTTCCTCTTTT
GCTACTTGATGCTCCTGTTCCTCCAATACGCAGCCCAGTGTAAAGTGGCCCACGGCGGACAGAGCGTACA
GTGCGTTCTCCAGGGAGAAGCCTTGCTGACACAGGAACGCGAGCTGATTTTCCAGGGTTTCGTACTGTTT
CTCTGTTGGGCGGGTGCCGAGATGCACTTTAGCCCCGTCGCGATGTGAGAGGAGAGCACAGCGGTATGAC
TTGGCGTTGTTCCGCAGAAAGTCTTGCCATGACTCGCCTTCCAGGGGGCAGAAGTGGGTATGATGCCTGT
CCAGCATCTCGATTGGCAGGGCATCGAGCAGGGCCCGCTTGTTCTTCACGTGCCAGTACAGGGTAGGCTG
CTCAACTCCCAGCTTTTGAGCGAGTTTCCTTGTCGTCAGGCCTTCGATACCGACACCATTGAGTAATTCC
AGAGCTCCGTTTATGACTTTGCTCTTGTCCAGTCTAGACATGGTGAATTCGACTGCAGGACCGGTACGGG
GTGGAGATCCGAGCTCGGTACCAAGCTTCGTCTAACAAAAAAGCCAAAAACGGCCAGAATTTAGCGGACA
ATTTACTAGTCTAACACTGAAAATTACATATTGACCCAAATGATTACATTTCAAAAGGTGCCTAAAAAAC
TTCACAAAACACACTCGCCAACCCCGAGCGCATAGTTCAAAACCGGAGCTTCAGCTACTTAAGAAGATAG
GTACATAAAACCGACCAAAGAAACTGACGCCTCACTTATCCCTCCCCTCACCAGAGGTCCGGCGCCTGTC
GATTCAGGAGAGCCTACCCTAGGCCCGAACCCTGCGTCCTGCGACGGAGAAAAGCCTACCGCACACCTAC
CGGCAGGTGGCCCCACCCTGCATTATAAGCCAACAGAACGGGTGACGTCACGACACGACGAGGGCGCGCG
CTCCCAAAGGTACGGGTGCACTGCCCAACGGCACCGCCATAACTGCCGCCCCCGCAACAGACGACAAACC
GAGTTCTCCAGTCAGTGACAAACTTCACGTCAGGGTCCCCAGATGGTGCCCCAGCCCATCTCACCCGAAT
AAGAGCTTTCCCGCATTAGCGAAGGCCTCAAGACCTTGGGTTCTTGCCGCCCACCATGCCCCCCACCTTG
TTTCAACGACCTCACAGCCCGCCTCACAAGCGTCTTCCATTCAAGACTCGGGAACAGCCGCCATTTTGCT
GCGCTCCCCCCAACCCCCAGTTCAGGGCAACCTTGCTCGCGGACCCAGACTACAGCCCTTGGCGGTCTCT
CCACACGCTTCCGTCCCACCGAGCGGCCCGGCGGCCACGAAAGCCCCGGCCAGCCCAGCAGCCCGCTACT
CACCAAGTGACGATCACAGCGATCCACAAACAAGAACCGCGACCCAAATCCCGGCTGCGACGGAACTAGC
TGTGCCACACCCGGCGCGTCCTTATATAATCATCGGCGTTCACCGCCCCACGGAGATCCCTCCGCAGAAT
CGCCGAGAAGGGACTACTTTTCCTCGCCTGTTCCGCTCTCTGGAAAGAAAACCAGTGCCCTAGAGTCACC
CAAGTCCCGTCCTAAAATGTCCTTCTGCTGATACTGGGGTTCTAAGGCCGAGTCTTATGAGCAGCGGGCC
GCTGTCCTGAGCGTCCGGGCGGAAGGATCAGGACGCTCGCTGCGCCCTTCGTCTGACGTGGCAGCGCTCG
CCGTGAGGAGGGGGGCGCCCGCGGGAGGCGCCAAAACCCGGCGCGGAGGCCAGATCTTGGGTGGGTTACT
CCAGACTGCCTTGGGAAAAGCGCCTCCCCTACCCGGTAGAATTTCTAGTTTAATTAATCATTACTAAGCG
TAGTCTGGGACGTCGTATGGGTATTCGAACCGCGGGCCCTCTAGACTCGAGCGGCCGCCACTGTGCTGGA
TATCAACCACTTTGTACAAGAAAGCTGGGTCCAAATTCTGCTGTCTAAGATAGGACACGAGGTAAGGGTC
CCTTTCACTAATGCTTCTGAAGAGCACGTCCAGGGCCAGGTCCCCTTTCTTCTCCACCATGCTCAGCAAG
GCCTCATTCTTGCTCTGCCGTGTCTTTTCCTGCTCCACCAGCTCCTTCTCATTCTCAGTAAGAACCTCAT
TGTCTTGGAGATCATCGAGCACCCCTTTCAGGTCCCCCATCCTGGCTTGGAGTTGCCGGTGGTTCTCCTT
CACAAAGGCTGCACCTGAGAAAGGAGGAGGGGCTGATGCAGCTACAAGCTGGAGATCCACTGGCTTCACC
TCAGTATCCCACACCAAAGTCCCATGTCTTTTTTCAGTAATCTCAAGTTGAATGGGTTCCTTCATCTGCC
CAGCATAGAATTTTGAGAAGTGCTGAATTTCTCCAGGGCTCCTGTAGGACAATTTCAACTCCTTGGGCAT
TACTTTCAGGTTAGCAGAATTAGACACAATATAACTGGAACCAAAGTTCAGGGGTTCCATTGGGGGCGAA
GTCTGCAGGCGCACACCATGGAAGCGATCTTCCTCATCATCTATCGCCTTTGTTAGCAAGGCGTCGCTGG
GGACAAGGTACAAGTGGAACTTAATATCTTCGGGGTGGGGGTGATAATAGATCAATGTGTTGGAAGTGAT
GGGGATGGAGAGGCGAGTCCCACTGGCGATCCGCAGCAGGATGCCCATCAGAGAGAAGCTGGGGCTTTCC
AGGACAGCATAGAAAGGCTCCACCCGGGCTGGATGCTCCAGGACCATCCCTCTATTCTTAAAATGGGCAA
CGAGAAACCAGGAGACGTCCACCTCACCTGCTTGGAGGGAGATGAAGTGGGGGAGGTGGATTTCGGCGAC
AGCCTCCTCTGGCTCTGCAGTGACATCAAACAAGGGGCCGCCCACCAGCCACTGTTCATGGTGCTGCAGG
TCCAGGGCCAGGTGCTGACTCCAGCTGCCGAAGGCGATGGTAACTGTGACCTCATCCCTTACCAGGAAGC
CGAGGCCTGTGGCTGACCACAGATACCAGCCAGCAGTGGGGAACCAAACGCTGTATCTGTTTGTGCTCTT
ATCAATCAACTCAACATCCACATTTCCTTCAGGCCCCAGAAACTGACGATTTTTATAATCTTCTTCGATC
TCAAAACAGACTTTAGAAGCATAAGAGGAAACTATTTGATTCTCTTCTGAGCAAATGTCTCCTGAATCTT
GTCCCTCTGAAGATTCCTGCTCTTCTGATACACTGGGAATGTCCCCCCCAGATAGTTGACACTCAGGAAC
AGCACGGAACAATAATGGCTCTGCCTCTGTCTCATCATCTTCTTGGAAAAAATGTGAGATGTCACAAAGG
GTCTCAGAAACACAGGGTAGCTCCCTGTATACCGTATCATTTGTCACACAGGCCTCAGCCTGAAAAAAAA
TTCCAGTTTTTGTGTATTGCAGTTCCCGTATGCTATTGTCAACCAACAGTTTCCGTGATCCTTGTAGTCT
AATGAGTTTGGATGCATCTATGTTCCTACTGGATCCACTGTCCCGTCTCGGCAGCTCTTCCTCACTGCTG
CTACTCTTTTCTGGACACTCCTTTTTTTCCATGGCGAAGCCTGCTTTTTTGTACAAACTTGTTGATATCT
GCAGAATTCCACCACACTGGACTAGTTCGGGGCCGCGGAGGCTGGATCGGTCCCGGTGTCTTCTATGGAG
GTCAAAACAGCGTGGATGGCGTCTCCAGGCGATCTGACGGTTCACTAAACGAGCTCTGCTTATATAGGCC
TCCCACCGTACACGCCTACCTCGACCCGGGTACCGAGC
