>Addgene plasmid #169984 | pInducer20 CARD8-HA PAM E274R | depositor partial sequence | sequence record 329309 | Insert sequence
ATGGAAAAAAAGGAGTGTCCAGAAAAGAGTAGCAGCAGTGAGGAAGAGCTGCCGAGACGGGACAGTGGAT
CCAGTAGGAACATAGATGCATCCAAACTCATTAGACTACAAGGATCACGGAAACTGTTGGTTGACAATAG
CATACGGGAACTGCAATACACAAAAACTGGAATTTTTTTTCAGGCTGAGGCCTGTGTGACAAATGATACG
GTATACAGGGAGCTACCCTGTGTTTCTGAGACCCTTTGTGACATCTCACATTTTTTCCAAGAAGATGATG
AGACAGAGGCAGAGCCATTATTGTTCCGTGCTGTTCCTGAGTGTCAACTATCTGGGGGGGACATTCCCAG
TGTATCAGAAGAGCAGGAATCTTCAGAGGGACAAGATTCAGGAGACATTTGCTCAGAAGAGAATCAAATA
GTTTCCTCTTATGCTTCTAAAGTCTGTTTTGAGATCGAAGAAGATTATAAAAATCGTCAGTTTCTGGGGC
CTGAAGGAAATGTGGATGTTGAGTTGATTGATAAGAGCACAAACAGATACAGCGTTTGGTTCCCCACTGC
TGGCTGGTATCTGTGGTCAGCCACAGGCCTCGGCTTCCTGGTAAGGGATGAGGTCACAGTTACCATCGCC
TTCGGCAGCTGGAGTCAGCACCTGGCCCTGGACCTGCAGCACCATGAACAGTGGCTGGTGGGCGGCCCCT
TGTTTGATGTCACTGCAGAGCCAGAGGAGGCTGTCGCCGAAATCCACCTCCCCCACTTCATCTCCCTCCA
AGCAGGTGAGGTGGACGTCTCCTGGTTTCTCGTTGCCCATTTTAAGAATAGAGGGATGGTCCTGGAGCAT
CCAGCCCGGGTGGAGCCTTTCTATGCTGTCCTGGAAAGCCCCAGCTTCTCTCTGATGGGCATCCTGCTGC
GGATCGCCAGTGGGACTCGCCTCTCCATCCCCATCACTTCCAACACATTGATCTATTATCACCCCCACCC
CGAAGATATTAAGTTCCACTTGTACCTTGTCCCCAGCGACGCCTTGCTAACAAAGGCGATAGATGATGAG
GAAGATCGCTTCCATGGTGTGCGCCTGCAGACTTCGCCCCCAATGGAACCCCTGAACTTTGGTTCCAGTT
ATATTGTGTCTAATTCTGCTAACCTGAAAGTAATGCCCAAGGAGTTGAAATTGTCCTACAGGAGCCCTGG
AGAAATTCAGCACTTCTCAAAATTCTATGCTGGGCAGATGAAGGAACCCATTCAACTTGAGATTACTGAA
AAAAGACATGGGACTTTGGTGTGGGATACTGAGGTGAAGCCAGTGGATCTCCAGCTTGTAGCTGCATCAG
CCCCTCCTCCTTTCTCAGGTGCAGCCTTTGTGAAGGAGAACCACCGGCAACTCCAAGCCAGGATGGGGGA
CCTGAAAGGGGTGCTCGATGATCTCCAAGACAATGAGGTTCTTACTGAGAATGAGAAGGAGCTGGTGGAG
CAGGAAAAGACACGGCAGAGCAAGAATGAGGCCTTGCTGAGCATGGTGGAGAAGAAAGGGGACCTGGCCC
TGGACGTGCTCTTCAGAAGCATTAGTGAAAGGGACCCTTACCTCGTGTCCTATCTTAGACAGCAGAATTT
GTAA
